Addgene plasmid #157303: pD649-HAsp-PSG5-COMP5AP-AviTag-9xHis
Purpose: Mammalian expression of secreted protein fused to COMP5AP-AviTag-9xHis.
Depositing lab: Chris Garcia. Depositing organization: Stanford University. Publication: A Human IgSF Cell-Surface Interactome Reveals a Complex Network of Protein-Protein Interactions. Wojtowicz WM, Vielmetter J, Fernandes RA, Siepe DH, Eastman CL, Chisholm GB, Cox S, Klock H, Anderson PW, Rue SM, Miller JJ, Glaser SM, Bragstad ML, Vance J, Lam AW, Lesley SA, Zinn K, Garcia KC. Cell. 2020 Aug 20;182(4):1027-1043.e17. doi: 10.1016/j.cell.2020.07.025. PubMed 32822567.
Backbone
  Vector backbone: pD649
  Backbone size w/o insert (bp): 7153
  Vector type: Mammalian Expression
Growth in bacteria
  Bacterial resistance: Ampicillin, 100 μg/mL
  Growth temperature: 37°C
  Growth strain: DH5alpha
  Copy number: High Copy
Gene/Insert
  Gene/Insert name: PSG5
  Species: H. sapiens (human)
  Insert size (bp): 903
  Entrez Gene: PSG5 (a.k.a. FL-NCA-3, PSG)
  Promoter: CMV/SP6
  Tag / fusion protein: COMP5AP-AviTag-9xHis (C terminal on backbone)
  Cloning method: Restriction Enzyme; 5′ cloning site GCGGCCGC (not destroyed); 3′ cloning site GGCGCGCC (not destroyed)
  Sequencing primers: 5′ ATTTAGGTGACACTATAG; 3′ CGTCGCACTCCATCACGGTG
Resource information
  A portion of this plasmid was derived from a plasmid made by: synthesis by ThermoFisher
Terms and licenses: Academic/Nonprofit Terms; Industry Terms: Not Available to Industry
Depositor comments: Some plasmids in this collection may have an IS4-like element ISVsa5 family transposase upstream of the CMV promoter.
How to cite: pD649-HAsp-PSG5-COMP5AP-AviTag-9xHis was a gift from Chris Garcia (Addgene plasmid # 157303 ; http://n2t.net/addgene:157303 ; RRID:Addgene_157303)
