[The description below was written by a language model from this plasmid's Addgene catalogue record and pLannotate feature annotations shown in this document.]
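Description:
pD649-HAsp-PSG5-COMP5AP-AviTag-9xHis is a mammalian expression plasmid built on the pD649 backbone. It produces a secreted, tagged form of human pregnancy-specific glycoprotein 5 (PSG5). It is propagated in E. coli as a high-copy plasmid through a ColE1/pUC-type origin, with ampicillin selection from a β-lactamase gene. The annotation also shows an SV40 early/EM7 promoter cassette driving a puromycin N-acetyltransferase sequence followed by an SV40 polyadenylation signal, which would normally allow selection in mammalian cells. The coding sequence is flagged only as a fragment, and the catalogue entry does not list a mammalian marker. Several short vector remnants (KanR, lacZα, ble and f1 ori fragments) are annotated but are too small to be functional.

Expression is driven by the CMV enhancer and promoter, followed by a partial CMV intron A, and terminated by a bGH polyadenylation signal. An SP6 promoter lies just upstream of the open reading frame and would allow in vitro transcription. The name indicates an HA-type signal peptide, while the annotation tool matches the leader region to part of an immunoglobulin heavy-chain signal sequence. In either case a leader directs the roughly 900 bp PSG5 insert into the secretory pathway. The insert sits between two retained restriction sites and is fused at its C terminus to the backbone-encoded COMP5AP module. This module comprises the rat cartilage oligomeric matrix protein coiled-coil, which by general knowledge (and the "5" in the name) assembles fusions into pentamers, followed by human placental alkaline phosphatase as an enzymatic reporter. An AviTag for site-specific biotinylation and a polyhistidine tag for purification complete the fusion. The polyhistidine tag is named 9xHis but annotated as 8xHis.

The construct belongs to a collection used to map extracellular interactions among human immunoglobulin-superfamily proteins, where multimerisation raises avidity and the phosphatase gives a readout of binding. The depositor notes that some plasmids in the collection may carry an IS4-like transposase upstream of the CMV promoter, but no such element is annotated here.
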