Features (pLannotate 1.2.2; 24 found; start..end, strand, type, name):
    119..143     -  CDS            KanR (fragment): aminoglycoside phosphotransferase; aph(3')-Ia; confers resistance to kanamycin
    254..842     +  rep_origin     ori: high-copy-number ColE1/pMB1/pBR322/pUC origin of replication
   1067..1084    +  terminator     rrnB T2 terminator (fragment): transcription terminator T2 from the E. coli rrnB gene
   1109..1128    -  CDS            lacZα (fragment): LacZα fragment of β-galactosidase; lacZ fragment
   1584..1600    +  protein_bind   lac operator: The lac repressor binds to the lac operator to inhibit transcription in E. coli. This inhibition can be relieved by adding lactose or isopropyl-β-D-thiogalactopyranoside (IPTG). lac repressor encoded by lacI
   1843..2146    +  enhancer       CMV enhancer: human cytomegalovirus immediate early enhancer
   2147..2350    +  promoter       CMV promoter: human cytomegalovirus (CMV) immediate early promoter
   2486..2529    +  intron         CMV intron (fragment): modified intron A from human cytomegalovirus
   2581..2599    +  promoter       SP6 promoter: promoter for bacteriophage SP6 RNA polymerase
   2603..2640    +  CDS            IgH signal sequence (fragment): signal sequence from the mouse immunoglobulin heavy chain variable region
   2746..3651    +  CDS            PSG5 (fragment): PSG5_HUMAN - Experimental evidence at protein level: Swiss-Prot protein existence level 1. From Homo sapiens (Human).
   3748..3927    +  CDS            Comp (fragment): COMP_RAT - Experimental evidence at protein level: Swiss-Prot protein existence level 1. May play a role in the structural integrity of cartilage via its interaction with other extracellular matrix proteins such as the collagens and fibronectin. Can mediate the interaction of chondrocytes with the cartilage extracellular matrix through interaction with cell surface integrin receptors. Could play a role in the pathogenesis of osteoarthritis. Potent suppressor of apoptosis in both primary chondrocytes and transformed cells. Suppresses apoptosis by blocking the activation of caspase-3 and by indu
   3915..5367    +  CDS            SEAP (fragment): secreted alkaline phosphatase from human placenta The natural enzyme has a C-terminal transmembrane sequence that is replaced by a GPI anchor.
   5392..5433    +  CDS            AviTag™ (fragment): peptide tag that allows for enzymatic biotinylation
   5437..5460    +  CDS            8xHis: 8xHis affinity tag
   5606..5717    +  polyA_signal   bGH poly(A) signal: bovine growth hormone polyadenylation signal
   5718..5826    +  rep_origin     f1 ori (fragment): f1 bacteriophage origin of replication; arrow indicates direction of (+) strand synthesis
   5840..6169    +  promoter       SV40 promoter: SV40 enhancer and early promoter
   6217..6264    +  promoter       EM7 promoter: synthetic bacterial promoter&nbsp
   6283..6882    +  CDS            PuroR (fragment): puromycin N-acetyltransferase; pac from Streptomyces; confers resistance to puromycin
   6892..7017    +  CDS            ble (fragment): BLE_KLEPN - Experimental evidence at protein level: Swiss-Prot protein existence level 1. Binding protein with a strong affinity to the bleomycin family of antibiotics. Binds to CL990; an antimitotic-antibiotic compound. From Klebsiella pneumoniae.
   7012..7133    +  polyA_signal   SV40 poly(A) signal: SV40 polyadenylation signal
   7186..8046    -  CDS            AmpR: β-lactamase; bla; confers resistance to ampicillin, carbenicillin, and related antibiotics
   8049..89      -  promoter       AmpR promoter (fragment) (across the origin): bla
>Addgene plasmid #157303 | pD649-HAsp-PSG5-COMP5AP-AviTag-9xHis | depositor full sequence | sequence record 303715 | Full Sequence
TTTCAATATTATTGAAGCATTTATCAGGGTTATTGTCTCATGAGCGGATACATATTTGAATGTATTTAGA
AAAATAAACAAATAGGGGTCAGTGTTACAACCAATTAACCAATTCTGAACATTATCGCGAGCCCATTTAT
ACCTGAATATGGCTCATAACACCCCTTGCTCATGACCAAAATCCCTTAACGTGAGTTACGCGCGCGTCGT
TCCACTGAGCGTCAGACCCCGTAGAAAAGATCAAAGGATCTTCTTGAGATCCTTTTTTTCTGCGCGTAAT
CTGCTGCTTGCAAACAAAAAAACCACCGCTACCAGCGGTGGTTTGTTTGCCGGATCAAGAGCTACCAACT
CTTTTTCCGAAGGTAACTGGCTTCAGCAGAGCGCAGATACCAAATACTGTTCTTCTAGTGTAGCCGTAGT
TAGCCCACCACTTCAAGAACTCTGTAGCACCGCCTACATACCTCGCTCTGCTAATCCTGTTACCAGTGGC
TGCTGCCAGTGGCGATAAGTCGTGTCTTACCGGGTTGGACTCAAGACGATAGTTACCGGATAAGGCGCAG
CGGTCGGGCTGAACGGGGGGTTCGTGCACACAGCCCAGCTTGGAGCGAACGACCTACACCGAACTGAGAT
ACCTACAGCGTGAGCTATGAGAAAGCGCCACGCTTCCCGAAGGGAGAAAGGCGGACAGGTATCCGGTAAG
CGGCAGGGTCGGAACAGGAGAGCGCACGAGGGAGCTTCCAGGGGGAAACGCCTGGTATCTTTATAGTCCT
GTCGGGTTTCGCCACCTCTGACTTGAGCGTCGATTTTTGTGATGCTCGTCAGGGGGGCGGAGCCTATGGA
AAAACGCCAGCAACGCGGCCTTTTTACGGTTCCTGGCCTTTTGCTGGCCTTTTGCTCACATGTTCTTTCC
TGCGTTATCCCCTGATTCTGTGGATAACCGTATTACCGCCTTTGAGTGAGCTGATACCGCTCGCCGCAGC
CGAACGACCGAGCGCAGCGAGTCAGTGAGCGAGGAAGCGGAAGGCGAGAGTAGGGAACTGCCAGGCATCA
AACTAAGCAGAAGGCCCCTGACGGATGGCCTTTTTGCGTTTCTACAAACTCTTTCTGTGTTGTAAAACGA
CGGCCAGTCTTAAGCTCGGGCCCCCTGGGCGGTTCTGATAACGAGTAATCGTTAATCCGCAAATAACGTA
AAAACCCGCTTCGGCGGGTTTTTTTATGGGGGGAGTTTAGGGAAAGAGCATTTGTCAGAATATTTAAGGG
CGCCTGTCACTTTGCTTGATATATGAGAATTATTTAACCTTATAAATGAGAAAAAAGCAACGCACTTTAA
ATAAGATACGTTGCTTTTTCGATTGATGAACACCTATAATTAAACTATTCATCTATTATTTATGATTTTT
TGTATATACAATATTTCTAGTTTGTTAAAGAGAATTAAGAAAATAAATCTCGAAAATAATAAAGGGAAAA
TCAGTTTTTGATATCAAAATTATACATGTCAACGATAATACAAAATATAATACAAACTATAAGATGTTAT
CAGTATTTATTATCATTTAGAATAAATTTTGTGTCGCCCTTAATTGTGAGCGGATAACAATTACGAGCTT
CATGCACAGTGGCGTTGACTCAATATTGGCCATTAGCCATATTATTCATTGGTTATATAGCATAAATCAA
TATTGGCTATTGGCCATTGCATACGTTGTATCTATATCATAATATGTACATTTATATTGGCTCATGTCCA
ATATGACCGCCATGTTGGCATTGATTATTGACTAGTTATTAATAGTAATCAATTACGGGGTCATTAGTTC
ATAGCCCATATATGGAGTTCCGCGTTACATAACTTACGGTAAATGGCCCGCCTGGCTGACCGCCCAACGA
CCCCCGCCCATTGACGTCAATAATGACGTATGTTCCCATAGTAACGCCAATAGGGACTTTCCATTGACGT
CAATGGGTGGAGTATTTACGGTAAACTGCCCACTTGGCAGTACATCAAGTGTATCATATGCCAAGTACGC
CCCCTATTGACGTCAATGACGGTAAATGGCCCGCCTGGCATTATGCCCAGTACATGACCTTATGGGACTT
TCCTACTTGGCAGTACATCTACGTATTAGTCATCGCTATTACCATGGTGATGCGGTTTTGGCAGTACATC
AATGGGCGTGGATAGCGGTTTGACTCACGGGGATTTCCAAGTCTCCACCCCATTGACGTCAATGGGAGTT
TGTTTTGGCACCAAAATCAACGGGACTTTCCAAAATGTCGTAACAACTCCGCCCCATTGACGCAAATGGG
CGGTAGGCGTGTACGGTGGGAGGTCTATATAAGCAGAGCTCGTTTAGTGAACCGTCAGATCGCCTGGAGA
CGCCATCCACGCTGTTTTGACCTCCATAGAAGACACCGGGACCGATCCAGCCTCCGCGGCCGGGAACGGT
GCATTGGAACGCGGATTCCCCGTGCCAAGAGTGACGTAAGTACCGCCTATAGAGTCTATAGGCCCACCCC
CTTGGCTTCGTTAGAACGCGGCTACAATTAATACATAACCTTATGTATCATACACATACGATTTAGGTGA
CACTATAGAATAACATCCACTTTGCCTTTCTCTCCACAGGTGTCCACTCCCAGGTCCAACTGCACCTCGG
TTCTATCGAAAACGCGCCTGCTAGCGCCACCATGAAGACCATCATTGCCCTGAGCTACATCTTCTGCCTG
GTGTTCGCTGCGGCCGCCCAAGTGACAATTGAAGCCCTGCCTCCTAAGGTGTCCGAGGGCAAAGATGTGC
TGCTGCTGGTGCACAACCTGCCTCAGAATCTGGCCGGCTACATCTGGTACAAGGGCCAGCTGATGGACCT
GTACCACTACATCACCAGCTACGTGGTGGACGGCCAGATCAATATCTACGGCCCAGCCTACACCGGCAGA
GAAACCGTGTACAGCAATGCCAGCCTGCTGATCCAGAACGTGACAAGAGAGGATGCCGGCAGCTACACCC
TGCACATCATCAAGAGAGGCGACAGAACCAGAGGCGTGACCGGCTACTTCACCTTCAACCTGTACCTGAA
GCTGCCCAAGCCTTACATCACAATCAACAACAGCAAGCCCCGCGAGAACAAGGACGTGCTGGCCTTTACC
TGCGAGCCCAAGAGCGAGAACTACACCTATATCTGGTGGCTGAACGGCCAGAGCCTGCCTGTGTCTCCCA
GAGTGAAGAGGCCCATCGAGAACAGAATCCTGATCCTGCCTAGCGTGACCAGAAACGAGACAGGCCCTTA
CGAGTGCGAGATCAGAGACAGAGATGGCGGCATGAGAAGCGACCCCGTGACACTGAATGTGCTGTACGGC
CCCGATCTGCCCAGCATCTACCCCAGCTTTACCTACTACAGAAGCGGCGAGAATCTGTACCTGTCCTGCT
TCGCCGAGAGCAACCCTCCTGCCGAGTACTTCTGGACCATCAACGGCAAGTTTCAGCAGAGCGGCCAGAA
GCTGAGCATCCCTCAGATCACCACAAAGCACCGGGGCCTGTACACCTGTTCTGTGCGGAATTCTGCCACC
GGCAAAGAATCCAGCAAGAGCATGACCGTGGAAGTGTCTGCCCCTTCTGGAATCGGTAGACTGCCCCTGC
TGAACCCCATTGGCGCGCCGGAAGATCAAGTTGATCCAAGATTGATTGATGGCAAGGGCGGATCTCTGGA
GGTGCTGTTCCAGGGACCAGGCGGAAGCGGCAATCCCGGCGGCGATCTGGCCCCCCAGATGCTGCGCGAG
CTGCAGGAGACCAATGCCGCCCTGCAGGACGTGCGCGAGCTGCTGCGCCACCGCGTGAAGGAGATCACCT
TCCTGAAGAACACCGTGATGGAGTGCGACGCCTGCGGTATGCAGCCCTCTAGAGGCTCCGGCTCCATCAT
CCCAGTTGAGGAGGAGAACCCGGACTTCTGGAACCGCGAGGCAGCCGAGGCCCTGGGTGCCGCCAAGAAG
CTGCAGCCTGCACAGACAGCCGCCAAGAACCTCATCATCTTCCTGGGCGATGGGATGGGGGTGTCTACGG
TGACAGCTGCCAGGATCCTAAAAGGGCAGAAGAAGGACAAACTGGGGCCTGAGATACCCCTGGCCATGGA
CCGCTTCCCATATGTGGCTCTGTCCAAGACATACAATGTAGACAAACATGTGCCAGACAGTGGAGCCACA
GCCACGGCCTACCTGTGCGGGGTCAAGGGCAACTTCCAGACCATTGGCTTGAGTGCAGCCGCCCGCTTTA
ACCAGTGCAACACGACACGCGGCAACGAGGTCATCTCCGTGATGAATCGGGCCAAGAAAGCAGGGAAGTC
AGTGGGAGTGGTAACCACCACACGAGTGCAGCACGCCTCGCCAGCCGGCACCTACGCCCACACGGTGAAC
CGCAACTGGTACTCGGACGCCGACGTGCCTGCCTCGGCCCGCCAGGAGGGGTGCCAGGACATCGCTACGC
AGCTCATCTCCAACATGGACATTGACGTGATCCTAGGTGGAGGCCGAAAGTACATGTTTCGCATGGGAAC
CCCAGACCCTGAGTACCCAGATGACTACAGCCAAGGTGGGACCAGGCTGGACGGGAAGAATCTGGTGCAG
GAATGGCTGGCGAAGCGCCAGGGTGCCCGGTATGTGTGGAACCGCACTGAGCTCATGCAGGCTTCCCTGG
ACCCGTCTGTGACCCATCTCATGGGTCTCTTTGAGCCTGGAGACATGAAATACGAGATCCACCGAGACTC
CACACTGGACCCCTCCCTGATGGAGATGACAGAGGCTGCCCTGCGCCTGCTGAGCAGGAACCCCCGCGGC
TTCTTCCTCTTCGTGGAGGGTGGTCGCATCGACCATGGTCATCATGAAAGCAGGGCTTACCGGGCACTGA
CTGAGACGATCATGTTCGACGACGCCATTGAGAGGGCGGGCCAGCTCACCAGCGAGGAGGACACGCTGAG
CCTCGTCACTGCCGACCACTCCCACGTCTTCTCCTTCGGAGGCTACCCCCTGCGAGGGAGCTCCATCTTC
GGGCTGGCCCCTGGCAAGGCCCGGGACAGGAAGGCCTACACGGTCCTCCTATACGGAAACGGTCCAGGCT
ATGTGCTCAAGGACGGCGCCCGGCCGGATGTTACCGAGAGCGAGAGCGGGAGCCCCGAGTATCGGCAGCA
GTCAGCAGTGCCCCTGGACGAAGAGACCCACGCAGGCGAGGACGTGGCGGTGTTCGCGCGCGGCCCGCAG
GCGCACCTGGTTCACGGCGTGCAGGAGCAGACCTTCATAGCGCACGTCATGGCCTTCGCCGCCTGCCTGG
AGCCCTACACCGCCTGCGACCTGGCGCCCCCCGCCGGCACCACCGACGCCGCGCACCCGGGTGGCGGAGG
ACTGAACGACATCTTCGAGGCTCAGAAAATCGAATGGCACGAACATCACCATCACCATCACCATCACCAT
TAAGGCCGGCCTGTAGTCACTGGCACAACGCGTTACCCGGTAAGCCAATCGGGTATACACGGTCGTCATA
CTGCAGACAGGGTTCTTCTACTTTGCAAGATAGTCTTGAGTAGTAAAATAAATAGATAGAGAAAATCAGC
CTCGACTGTGCCTTCTAGTTGCCAGCCATCTGTTGTTTGCCCCTCCCCCGTGCCTTCCTTGACCCTGGAA
GGTGCCACTCCCACTGTCCTTTCCTAATAAAATGAGGAAATTGCATCACAACACTCAACCCTATCTCGGT
CTATTCTTTTGATTTATAAGGGATTTTGCCGATTTCGGCCTATTGGTTAAAAAATGAGCTGATTTAACAA
AAATTTAACGCGAATTAATTCTGTGGAATGTGTGTCAGTTAGGGTGTGGAAAGTCCCCAGGCTCCCCAGC
AGGCAGAAGTATGCAAAGCATGCATCTCAATTAGTCAGCAACCAGGTGTGGAAAGTCCCCAGGCTCCCCA
GCAGGCAGAAGTATGCAAAGCATGCATCTCAATTAGTCAGCAACCATAGTCCCGCCCCTAACTCCGCCCA
TCCCGCCCCTAACTCCGCCCAGTTCCGCCCATTCTCCGCCCCATGGCTGACTAATTTTTTTTATTTATGC
AGAGGCCGAGGCCGCCTCTGCCTCTGAGCTATTCCAGAAGTAGTGAGGAGGCTTTTTTGGAGGCCTAGGC
TTTTGCAAAAAGCTCCCGGGAGCTTGTATATCCATTTTCGGATCTGATCAGCACGTGTTGACAATTAATC
ATCGGCATAGTATATCGGCATAGTATAATACGACAAGGTGAGGAACTAAACCATGACCGAGTACAAGCCC
ACGGTGCGCCTCGCCACCCGCGACGACGTCCCCAGGGCCGTACGCACCCTCGCCGCCGCGTTCGCCGACT
ACCCCGCCACGCGCCACACCGTCGATCCGGACCGCCACATCGAGCGGGTCACCGAGCTGCAAGAACTCTT
CCTCACGCGCGTCGGGCTCGACATCGGCAAGGTGTGGGTCGCGGACGACGGCGCCGCGGTGGCGGTCTGG
ACCACGCCGGAGAGCGTCGAAGCGGGGGCGGTGTTCGCCGAGATCGGCCCGCGCATGGCCGAGTTGAGCG
GTTCCCGGCTGGCCGCGCAGCAACAGATGGAAGGCCTCCTGGCGCCGCACCGGCCCAAGGAGCCCGCGTG
GTTCCTGGCCACCGTCGGCGTCTCGCCCGACCACCAGGGCAAGGGTCTGGGCAGCGCCGTCGTGCTCCCC
GGAGTGGAGGCGGCCGAGCGCGCCGGGGTGCCCGCCTTCCTGGAGACATCCGCGCCCCGCAACCTCCCCT
TCTACGAGCGGCTCGGCTTCACCGTCACCGCCGACGTCGAGGTGCCCGAAGGACCGCGCACCTGGTGCAT
GACCCGCAAGCCCGGTGCCTGACACGTGCTACGAGATTTCGATTCCACCGCCGCCTTCTATGAAAGGTTG
GGCTTCGGAATCGTTTTCCGGGACGCCGGCTGGATGATCCTCCAGCGCGGGGATCTCATGCTGGAGTTCT
TCGCCCACCCCAACTTGTTTATTGCAGCTTATAATGGTTACAAATAAAGCAATAGCATCACAAATTTCAC
AAATAAAGCATTTTTTTCACTGCATTCTAGTTGTGGTTTGTCCAAACTCATCAATGTATCTTATCATGTC
TGTATACCGTCGACCTCTAGCTAGAGCTTGGCGTAATCATGGTCATTACCAATGCTTAATCAGTGAGGCA
CCTATCTCAGCGATCTGTCTATTTCGTTCATCCATAGTTGCCTGACTCCCCGTCGTGTAGATAACTACGA
TACGGGAGGGCTTACCATCTGGCCCCAGCGCTGCGATGATACCGCGAGAACCACGCTCACCGGCTCCGGA
TTTATCAGCAATAAACCAGCCAGCCGGAAGGGCCGAGCGCAGAAGTGGTCCTGCAACTTTATCCGCCTCC
ATCCAGTCTATTAATTGTTGCCGGGAAGCTAGAGTAAGTAGTTCGCCAGTTAATAGTTTGCGCAACGTTG
TTGCCATCGCTACAGGCATCGTGGTGTCACGCTCGTCGTTTGGTATGGCTTCATTCAGCTCCGGTTCCCA
ACGATCAAGGCGAGTTACATGATCCCCCATGTTGTGCAAAAAAGCGGTTAGCTCCTTCGGTCCTCCGATC
GTTGTCAGAAGTAAGTTGGCCGCAGTGTTATCACTCATGGTTATGGCAGCACTGCATAATTCTCTTACTG
TCATGCCATCCGTAAGATGCTTTTCTGTGACTGGTGAGTACTCAACCAAGTCATTCTGAGAATAGTGTAT
GCGGCGACCGAGTTGCTCTTGCCCGGCGTCAATACGGGATAATACCGCGCCACATAGCAGAACTTTAAAA
GTGCTCATCATTGGAAAACGTTCTTCGGGGCGAAAACTCTCAAGGATCTTACCGCTGTTGAGATCCAGTT
CGATGTAACCCACTCGTGCACCCAACTGATCTTCAGCATCTTTTACTTTCACCAGCGTTTCTGGGTGAGC
AAAAACAGGAAGGCAAAATGCCGCAAAAAAGGGAATAAGGGCGACACGGAAATGTTGAATACTCATATTC
TTCCTT
