>Addgene plasmid #157303 | pD649-HAsp-PSG5-COMP5AP-AviTag-9xHis | depositor partial sequence | sequence record 303716 | insert (secreted protein)
CAAGTGACAATTGAAGCCCTGCCTCCTAAGGTGTCCGAGGGCAAAGATGTGCTGCTGCTGGTGCACAACC
TGCCTCAGAATCTGGCCGGCTACATCTGGTACAAGGGCCAGCTGATGGACCTGTACCACTACATCACCAG
CTACGTGGTGGACGGCCAGATCAATATCTACGGCCCAGCCTACACCGGCAGAGAAACCGTGTACAGCAAT
GCCAGCCTGCTGATCCAGAACGTGACAAGAGAGGATGCCGGCAGCTACACCCTGCACATCATCAAGAGAG
GCGACAGAACCAGAGGCGTGACCGGCTACTTCACCTTCAACCTGTACCTGAAGCTGCCCAAGCCTTACAT
CACAATCAACAACAGCAAGCCCCGCGAGAACAAGGACGTGCTGGCCTTTACCTGCGAGCCCAAGAGCGAG
AACTACACCTATATCTGGTGGCTGAACGGCCAGAGCCTGCCTGTGTCTCCCAGAGTGAAGAGGCCCATCG
AGAACAGAATCCTGATCCTGCCTAGCGTGACCAGAAACGAGACAGGCCCTTACGAGTGCGAGATCAGAGA
CAGAGATGGCGGCATGAGAAGCGACCCCGTGACACTGAATGTGCTGTACGGCCCCGATCTGCCCAGCATC
TACCCCAGCTTTACCTACTACAGAAGCGGCGAGAATCTGTACCTGTCCTGCTTCGCCGAGAGCAACCCTC
CTGCCGAGTACTTCTGGACCATCAACGGCAAGTTTCAGCAGAGCGGCCAGAAGCTGAGCATCCCTCAGAT
CACCACAAAGCACCGGGGCCTGTACACCTGTTCTGTGCGGAATTCTGCCACCGGCAAAGAATCCAGCAAG
AGCATGACCGTGGAAGTGTCTGCCCCTTCTGGAATCGGTAGACTGCCCCTGCTGAACCCCATT
